>Addgene plasmid #168351 | pTL117 | addgene full sequence | sequence record 349460 | Addgene NGS Result
CGGTGCGGGCCTCTTCGCTATTACGCCAGATCCTTTTGTTGTTTCCGGGTGTACAATATGGACTTCCTCT
TTTCTGGCAACCAAACCCATACATCGGGATTCCTATAATACCTTCGTTGGTCTCCCTAACATGTAGGTGG
CGGAGGGGAGATATACAATAGAACAGATACCAGACAAGACATAATGGGCTAAACAAGACTACACCAATTA
CACTGCCTCATTGATGGTGGTACATAACGAACTAATACTGTAGCCCTAGACTTGATAGCCATCATCATAT
CGAAGTTTCACTACCCTTTTTCCATTTGCCATCTATTGAAGTAATAATAGGCGCATGCAACTTCTTTTCT
TTTTTTTTCTTTTCTCTCTCCCCCGTTGTTGTCTCACCATATCCGCAATGACAAAAAAATGATGGAAGAC
ACTAAAGGAAAAAATTAACGACAAAGACAGCACCAACAGATGTCGTTGTTCCAGAGCTGATGAGGGGTAT
CTCGAAGCACACGAAACTTTTTCCTTCCTTCATTCACGCACACTACTCTCTAATGAGCAACGGTATACGG
CCTTCCTTCCAGTTACTTGAATTTGAAATAAAAAAAAGTTTGCTGTCTTGCTATCAAGTATAAATAGACC
TGCAATTATTAATCTTTTGTTTCCTCGTCATTGTTCTCGTTCCCTTTCTTCCTTGTTTCTTTTTCTGCAC
AATATTTCAAGCTATACCAAGCATACAATCAACTCCAAGCTTGAAGCAAGCCTCCTGAAAGATGAAGCTA
CTGTCTTCTATCGAACAAGCATGCGATATTTGCCGACTTAAAAAGCTCAAGTGCTCCAAAGAAAAACCGA
AGTGCGCCAAGTGTCTGAAGAACAACTGGGAGTGTCGCTACTCTCCCAAAACCAAAAGGTCTCCGCTGAC
TAGGGCACATCTGACAGAAGTGGAATCAAGGCTAGAAAGACTGGAACAGCTATTTCTACTGATTTTTCCT
CGAGAAGACCTTGACATGATTTTGAAAATGGATTCTTTACAGGATATAAAAGCATTGTTAACAGGATTAT
TTGTACAAGATAATGTGAATAAAGATGCCGTCACAGATAGATTGGCTTCAGTGGAGACTGATATGCCTCT
AACATTGAGACAGCATAGAATAAGTGCGACATCATCATCGGAAGAGAGTAGTAACAAAGGTCAAAGACAG
TTGACTGTATCGCCGGAATTTGTAATACGACTCACTATAGGGCGAGCCGCCATCATGGAGGAGCAGAAGC
TGATCTCAGAGGAGGACCTGCATATGGCCATGGAGGCCGAATTCAAACAGAAAATCGTGATCCAGCTGAG
CATCAGCTGCGATAAACGCCGCAGCAAAGCCCTGACCCTGGCAGCACGTGCAGCAGGTGTGACCAGCATG
GGTATTACCGGTGATGCCCGCGATCAGCTGGAAGTGGTGGGTGATGGTGTTGATCCTGTGTGCCTGGTGA
GCTGCCTGCGCAAAAAACTGGGCCATGCCCAGATCATCAAGGTGGAAGAAGTTAAGAAACCGGAAGAGAA
AAAATAAGGATCCGTCGACCTGCAGCGGCCGCATAACTAGCATAACCCCTTGGGGCCTCTAAACGGGTCT
TGAGGGGTTTTTTGCGCGCTTGCAGCCAAGCTAATTCCGGGCGAATTTCTTATGATTTATGATTTTTATT
ATTAAATAAGTTATAAAAAAAATAAGTGTATACAAATTTTAAAGTGACTCTTAGGTTTTAAAACGAAAAT
TCTTATTCTTGAGTAACTCTTTCCTGTAGGTCAGGTTGCTTTCTCAGGTATAGCATGAGGTCGCTCTTAT
TGACCACACCTCTACCGGCATGCAAGCTTGGCGTAATCATGGTCATAGCTGTTTCCTGTGTGAAATTGTT
ATCCGCTCACAATTCCACACAACATACGAGCCGGAAGCATAAAGTGTAAAGCCTGGGGTGCCTAATGAGT
GAGCTAACTCACATTAATTGCGTTGCGCTCACTGCCCGCTTTCCAGTCGGGAAACCTGTCGTGCCAGCTG
CATTAATGAATCGGCCAACGCGCGGGGAGAGGCGGTTTGCGTATTGGGCGCTCTTCCGCTTCCTCGCTCA
CTGACTCGCTGCGCTCGGTCGTTCGGCTGCGGCGAGCGGTATCAGCTCACTCAAAGGCGGTAATACGGTT
ATCCACAGAATCAGGGGATAACGCAGGAAAGAACATGTGAGCAAAAGGCCAGCAAAAGGCCAGGAACCGT
AAAAAGGCCGCGTTGCTGGCGTTTTTCCATAGGCTCCGCCCCCCTGACGAGCATCACAAAAATCGACGCT
CAAGTCAGAGGTGGCGAAACCCGACAGGACTATAAAGATACCAGGCGTTTCCCCCTGGAAGCTCCCTCGT
GCGCTCTCCTGTTCCGACCCTGCCGCTTACCGGATACCTGTCCGCCTTTCTCCCTTCGGGAAGCGTGGCG
CTTTCTCATAGCTCACGCTGTAGGTATCTCAGTTCGGTGTAGGTCGTTCGCTCCAAGCTGGGCTGTGTGC
ACGAACCCCCCGTTCAGCCCGACCGCTGCGCCTTATCCGGTAACTATCGTCTTGAGTCCAACCCGGTAAG
ACACGACTTATCGCCACTGGCAGCAGCCACTGGTAACAGGATTAGCAGAGCGAGGTATGTAGGCGGTGCT
ACAGAGTTCTTGAAGTGGTGGCCTAACTACGGCTACACTAGAAGAACAGTATTTGGTATCTGCGCTCTGC
TGAAGCCAGTTACCTTCGGAAAAAGAGTTGGTAGCTCTTGATCCGGCAAACAAACCACCGCTGGTAGCGG
TGGTTTTTTTGTTTGCAAGCAGCAGATTACGCGCAGAAAAAAAGGATCTCAAGAAGATCCTTTGATCTTT
TCTACGGGGTCTGACGCTCAGTGGAACGAAAACTCACGTTAAGGGATTTTGGTCATGAGATTATCAAAAA
GGATCTTCACCTAGATCCTTTTAAATTAAAAATGAAGTTTTAAATCAATCTAAAGTATATATGAGTAACC
TGAGGCTATGGCAGGGCCTGCCGCCCCGACGTTGGCTGCGAGCCCTGGGCCTTCACCCGAACTTGGGGGG
TGGGGTGGGGAAAAGGAAGAAACGCGGGCGTATTGGCCCCAATGGGGTCTCGGTGGGGTATCGACAGAGT
GCCAGCCCTGGGACCGAACCCCGCGTTTATGAACAAACGACCCAACACCGTGCGTTTTATTCTGTCTTTT
TATTGCCGTCATAGCGCGGGTTCCTTCCGGTATTGTCTCCTTCCGTGTTTCAGTTAGCCTCCCCCTAGGG
TGGGCGAAGAACTCCAGCATGAGATCCCCGCGCTGGAGGATCATCCAGCCGGCGTCCCGGAAAACGATTC
CGAAGCCCAACCTTTCATAGAAGGCGGCGGTGGAATCGAAATCTCGTGATGGCAGGTTGGGCGTCGCTTG
GTCGGTCATTTCGAACCCCAGAGTCCCGCTCAGAAGAACTCGTCAAGAAGGCGATAGAAGGCGATGCGCT
GCGAATCGGGAGCGGCGATACCGTAAAGCACGAGGAAGCGGTCAGCCCATTCGCCGCCAAGCTCTTCAGC
AATATCACGGGTAGCCAACGCTATGTCCTGATAGCGGTCCGCCACACCCAGCCGGCCACAGTCGATGAAT
CCAGAAAAGCGGCCATTTTCCACCATGATATTCGGCAAGCAGGCATCGCCATGAGTCACGACGAGATCCT
CGCCGTCGGGCATGCTCGCCTTGAGCCTGGCGAACAGTTCGGCTGGCGCGAGCCCCTGATGCTCTTCGTC
CAGATCATCCTGATCGACAAGACCGGCTTCCATCCGAGTACGTGCTCGCTCGATGCGATGTTTCGCTTGG
TGGTCGAATGGGCAGGTAGCCGGATCAAGCGTATGCAGCCGCCGCATTGCATCAGCCATGATGGATACTT
TCTCGGCAGGAGCAAGGTGAGATGACAGGAGATCCTGCCCCGGCACTTCGCCCAATAGCAGCCAGTCCCT
TCCCGCTTCAGTGACAACGTCGAGCACAGCTGCGCAAGGAACGCCCGTCGTGGCCAGCCACGATAGCCGC
GCTGCCTCGTCTTGCAGTTCATTCAGGGCACCGGACAGGTCGGTCTTGACAAAAAGAACCGGGCGCCCCT
GCGCTGACAGCCGGAACACGGCGGCATCAGAGCAGCCGATTGTCTGTTGTGCCCAGTCATAGCCGAATAG
CCTCTCCACCCAAGCGGCCGGAGAACCTGCGTGCAATCCATCTTGTTCAATCATACTCTTCCTTTTTCAA
TATTATTGAAGCATTTATCAGGGTTATTGTCTCATGAGCGGATACATATTTGAATGTATTTAGAAAAATA
AACAAATAGGGGTTCCGCGCACATTTCCCCGAAAAGTGCCACCTGAACGAAGCATCTGTGCTTCATTTTG
TAGAACAAAAATGCAACGCGAGAGCGCTAATTTTTCAAACAAAGAATCTGAGCTGCATTTTTACAGAACA
GAAATGCAACGCGAAAGCGCTATTTTACCAACGAAGAATCTGTGCTTCATTTTTGTAAAACAAAAATGCA
ACGCGAGAGCGCTAATTTTTCAAACAAAGAATCTGAGCTGCATTTTTACAGAACAGAAATGCAACGCGAG
AGCGCTATTTTACCAACAAAGAATCTATACTTCTTTTTTGTTCTACAAAAATGCATCCCGAGAGCGCTAT
TTTTCTAACAAAGCATCTTAGATTACTTTTTTTCTCCTTTGTGCGCTCTATAATGCAGTCTCTTGATAAC
TTTTTGCACTGTAGGTCCGTTAAGGTTAGAAGAAGGCTACTTTGGTGTCTATTTTCTCTTCCATAAAAAA
AGCCTGACTCCACTTCCCGCGTTTACTGATTACTAGCGAAGCTGCGGGTGCATTTTTTCAAGATAAAGGC
ATCCCCGATTATATTCTATACCGATGTGGATTGCGCATACTTTGTGAACAGAAAGTGATAGCGTTGATGA
TTCTTCATTGGTCAGAAAATTATGAACGGTTTCTTCTATTTTGTCTCTATATACTACGTATAGGAAATGT
TTACATTTTCGTATTGTTTTCGATTCACTCTATGAATAGTTCTTACTACAATTTTTTTGTCTAAAGAGTA
ATACTAGAGATAAACATAAAAAATGTAGAGGTCGAGTTTAGATGCAAGTTCAAGGAGCGAAAGGTGGATG
GGTAGGTTATATAGGGATATAGCACAGAGATATATAGCAAAGAGATACTTTTGAGCAATGTTTGTGGAAG
CGGTATTCGCAATATTTTAGTAGCTCGTTACAGTCCGGTGCGTTTTTGGTTTTTTGAAAGTGCGTCTTCA
GAGCGCTTTTGGTTTTCAAAAGCGCTCTGAAGTTCCTATACTTTCTAGAGAATAGGAACTTCGGAATAGG
AACTTCAAAGCGTTTCCGAAAACGAGCGCTTCCGAAAATGCAACGCGAGCTGCGCACATACAGCTCACTG
TTCACGTCGCACCTATATCTGCGTGTTGCCTGTATATATATATACATGAGAAGAACGGCATAGTGCGTGT
TTATGCTTAAATGCGTACTTATATGCGTCTATTTATGTAGGATGAAAGGTAGTCTAGTACCTCCTGTGAT
ATTATCCCATTCCATGCGGGGTATCGTATGCTTCCTTCAGCACTACCCTTTAGCTGTTCTATATGCTGCC
ACTCCTCAATTGGATTAGTCTCATCCTTCAATGCTATCATTTCCTTTGATATTGGATCATACTAAGAAAC
CATTATTATCATGACATTAACCTATAAAAATAGGCGTATCACGAGGCCCTTTCGTCTCGCGCGTTTCGGT
GATGACGGTGAAAACCTCTGACACATGCAGCTCCCGGAGACGGTCACAGCTTGTCTGTAAGCGGATGCCG
GGAGCAGACAAGCCCGTCAGGGCGCGTCAGCGGGTGTTGGCGGGTGTCGGGGCTGGCTTAACTATGCGGC
ATCAGAGCAGATTGTACTGAGAGTGCACCATAGATCAACGACATTACTATATATATAATATAGGAAGCAT
TTAATAGAACAGCATCGTAATATATGTGTACTTTGCAGTTATGACGCCAGATGGCAGTAGTGGAAGATAT
TCTTTATTGAAAAATAGCTTGTCACCTTACGTACAATCTTGATCCGGAGCTTTTCTTTTTTTGCCGATTA
AGAATTAATTCGGTCGAAAAAAGAAAAGGAGAGGGCCAAGAGGGAGGGCATTGGTGACTATTGAGCACGT
GAGTATACGTGATTAAGCACACAAAGGCAGCTTGGAGTATGTCTGTTATTAATTTCACAGGTAGTTCTGG
TCCATTGGTGAAAGTTTGCGGCTTGCAGAGCACAGAGGCCGCAGAATGTGCTCTAGATTCCGATGCTGAC
TTGCTGGGTATTATATGTGTGCCCAATAGAAAGAGAACAATTGACCCGGTTATTGCAAGGAAAATTTCAA
GTCTTGTAAAAGCATATAAAAATAGTTCAGGCACTCCGAAATACTTGGTTGGCGTGTTTCGTAATCAACC
TAAGGAGGATGTTTTGGCTCTGGTCAATGATTACGGCATTGATATCGTCCAACTGCATGGAGATGAGTCG
TGGCAAGAATACCAAGAGTTCCTCGGTTTGCCAGTTATTAAAAGACTCGTATTTCCAAAAGACTGCAACA
TACTACTCAGTGCAGCTTCACAGAAACCTCATTCGTTTATTCCCTTGTTTGATTCAGAAGCAGGTGGGAC
AGGTGAACTTTTGGATTGGAACTCGATTTCTGACTGGGTTGGAAGGCAAGAGAGCCCCGAAAGCTTACAT
TTTATGTTAGCTGGTGGACTGACGCCAGAAAATGTTGGTGATGCGCTTAGATTAAATGGCGTTATTGGTG
TTGATGTAAGCGGAGGTGTGGAGACAAATGGTGTAAAAGACTCTAACAAAATAGCAAATTTCGTCAAAAA
TGCTAAGAAATAGGTTATTACTGAGTAGTATTTATTTAAGTATTGTTTGTGCACTTGCCGATCTATGCGG
TGTGAAATACCGCACAGATGCGTAAGGAGAAAATACCGCATCAGGAAATTGTAAGCGTTAATATTTTGTT
AAAATTCGCGTTAAATTTTTGTTAAATCAGCTCATTTTTTAACCAATAGGCCGAAATCGGCAAAATCCCT
TATAAATCAAAAGAATAGACCGAGATAGGGT
[37 nt withheld, positions 7172-7208]
AAAGAACGTGGACTCCAACGTCAAAGG
[49 nt withheld, positions 7236-7284]
T
[91 nt withheld, positions 7286-7376]
G
[124 nt withheld, positions 7378-7501]
CCATTCGCCATTCAGGCTGCGCAACTGTTGGGAAGGGCGAT
Features (pLannotate 1.2.2; 24 found; start..end, strand, type, name):
     30..734     +  promoter       ADH1 promoter: S. cerevisiae ADH1; promoter for alcohol dehydrogenase 1
    762..1202    +  CDS            GAL4 DNA binding domain: DNA binding domain of the GAL4 transcriptional activator; Saccharomyces cerevisiae GAL4 (truncated)
   1213..1231    +  promoter       T7 promoter: promoter for bacteriophage T7 RNA polymerase
   1320..1541    +  CDS            HIPP47 (fragment): HIP47_ARATH - Protein inferred from homology: Swiss-Prot protein existence level 3. Heavy-metal-binding protein. From Arabidopsis thaliana (Mouse-ear cress).
   1577..1624    +  terminator     T7 terminator: transcription terminator for bacteriophage T7 RNA polymerase
   1651..1838    +  terminator     ADH1 terminator: S. cerevisiae ADH1; transcription terminator for the S. cerevisiae alcohol dehydrogenase 1 (ADH1) gene
   1886..1902    -  protein_bind   lac operator: The lac repressor binds to the lac operator to inhibit transcription in E. coli. This inhibition can be relieved by adding lactose or isopropyl-β-D-thiogalactopyranoside (IPTG). lac repressor encoded by lacI
   1910..1940    -  promoter       lac promoter: promoter for the E. coli lac operon
   1955..1976    -  protein_bind   CAP binding site: CAP binding activates transcription in the presence of cAMP. E. coli catabolite activator protein
   1989..2081    -  CDS            lacI (fragment): lac repressor; lacI; The lac repressor binds to the lac operator to inhibit transcription in E. coli. This inhibition can be relieved by adding lactose or isopropyl-β-D-thiogalactopyranoside (IPTG).
   2264..2852    -  rep_origin     ori: high-copy-number ColE1/pMB1/pBR322/pUC origin of replication
   3074..3090    +  polyA_signal   bGH poly(A) signal (fragment): bovine growth hormone polyadenylation signal
   3181..3228    -  polyA_signal   HSV TK poly(A) signal: herpes simplex virus thymidine kinase polyadenylation signal (Cole and Stacy, 1985)
   3287..3439    -  CDS            ble (fragment): BLE_KLEPN - Experimental evidence at protein level: Swiss-Prot protein existence level 1. Binding protein with a strong affinity to the bleomycin family of antibiotics. Binds to CL990; an antimitotic-antibiotic compound. From Klebsiella pneumoniae.
   3460..4254    -  CDS            NeoR/KanR: aminoglycoside phosphotransferase from Tn5; aph(3')-II (or nptII); confers resistance to neomycin, kanamycin, and G418 (Geneticin®)
   4255..4359    -  promoter       AmpR promoter: bla
   4386..5728    -  rep_origin     2μ ori: yeast 2μ plasmid origin of replication
   5796..5831    +  CDS            rop (fragment): Rop protein, which maintains plasmids at low copy number; rop
   5933..5982    +  misc_feature   bom (fragment): basis of mobility region from pBR322
   6121..6268    +  promoter       TRP1 promoter: S. cerevisiae TRP1
   6269..6943    +  CDS            TRP1: phosphoribosylanthranilate isomerase, required for tryptophan biosynthesis; S. cerevisiae TRP1; yeast auxotrophic marker
   6994..7045    +  misc_feature   bom (fragment): basis of mobility region from pBR322
   7073..7501    -  rep_origin     f1 ori (sequence partly withheld): f1 bacteriophage origin of replication; arrow indicates direction of (+) strand synthesis
   7505..29      -  CDS            lacZα (fragment) (across the origin): LacZα fragment of β-galactosidase; lacZ fragment
