[The description below was written by a language model from this plasmid's Addgene catalogue record and pLannotate feature annotations shown in this document.]
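Description:
pTL117 is a yeast two-hybrid bait plasmid built on the pGBKT7 backbone, a yeast expression shuttle vector of about 7.5 kb. In E. coli it replicates from a high-copy ColE1/pUC-type origin and is selected with kanamycin through a Tn5 NeoR/KanR aminoglycoside phosphotransferase gene driven by the AmpR (bla) promoter. In Saccharomyces cerevisiae it is maintained episomally by the 2μ origin and selected by tryptophan prototrophy through a TRP1 cassette with its own promoter. An f1 origin and several small backbone remnants (lac promoter/operator, and fragments of lacI, lacZα, rop, bom and ble) are also annotated but play no evident role in the payload.

The expression cassette uses the constitutive yeast ADH1 promoter to drive the GAL4 DNA-binding domain, followed in the same orientation by the insert and then by T7 and ADH1 terminators. The catalogue lists the insert as the wheat (Triticum aestivum) gene model Traes_2AL_8DD050D521.1. The automated annotation detects a short coding segment of roughly 220 nt with homology to Arabidopsis HIPP47, a heavy-metal-binding protein, which suggests the insert encodes a heavy-metal-associated domain, although the record does not define its exact boundaries or the cloning method. A T7 promoter lies between the GAL4 domain and the insert, and with the T7 terminator it would allow in vitro transcription of the insert alone.

When the bait is co-expressed with a prey fused to an activation domain, an interaction reconstitutes GAL4 activity and switches on reporter genes. The associated publication concerns host-target binding by a conserved blast fungus effector, so the plasmid was presumably used to test effector binding to this wheat protein.
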