Addgene plasmid #168351: pTL117
Purpose: pGBKT7 yeast two-hybrid plasmid
Depositing lab: Sophien Kamoun. Depositing organization: Sainsbury Laboratory, Norwich. Publication: A single amino acid polymorphism in a conserved effector of the multihost blast fungus pathogen expands host-target binding spectrum. Bentham AR, Petit-Houdenot Y, Win J, Chuma I, Terauchi R, Banfield MJ, Kamoun S, Langner T. PLoS Pathog. 2021 Nov 10;17(11):e1009957. doi: 10.1371/journal.ppat.1009957. eCollection 2021 Nov. PubMed 34758051.
Backbone
  Vector backbone: pGBKT7
  Vector type: Yeast Expression
Growth in bacteria
  Bacterial resistance: Kanamycin, 50 μg/mL
  Growth temperature: 37°C
  Growth strain: DH5alpha
  Copy number: High Copy
Gene/Insert
  Gene/Insert name: Traes_2AL_8DD050D521.1
  Species: Triticum aestivum
  Cloning method: Unknown
Terms and licenses: Academic/Nonprofit Terms; Industry Terms: Not Available to Industry
How to cite: pTL117 was a gift from Sophien Kamoun (Addgene plasmid # 168351 ; http://n2t.net/addgene:168351 ; RRID:Addgene_168351)
