>Addgene plasmid #168351 | pTL117 | depositor partial sequence | sequence record 326451 | insert
GAATTCAAACAGAAAATCGTGATCCAGCTGAGCATCAGCTGCGATAAACGCCGCAGCAAAGCCCTGACCC
TGGCAGCACGTGCAGCAGGTGTGACCAGCATGGGTATTACCGGTGATGCCCGCGATCAGCTGGAAGTGGT
GGGTGATGGTGTTGATCCTGTGTGCCTGGTGAGCTGCCTGCGCAAAAAACTGGGCCATGCCCAGATCATC
AAGGTGGAAGAAGTTAAGAAACCGGAAGAGAAAAAATAAGGATCC
